>Addgene plasmid #127607 | pRS426-ECM_unstable | addgene full sequence | sequence record 274480 | Addgene NGS Result
GCAGCTCCCGGAGATCTCGGTCACAGCTTGTCTGTAAGCGGATGCCGGGAGCAGACAAGCCCGTCAGGGC
GCGTCAGCGGGTGTTGGCGGGTGTCGGGGCTGGCTTAACTATGCGGCATCAGAGCAGATTGTACCGAGAG
TGCACCATACCACCTTTTCAATTCATCATTTTTTTTTTATTCTTTTTTTTGATTTCGGTTTCCTTGAAAT
TTTTTTGATTCGGTAATCTCCGAACAGAAGGAAGAACGAAGGAAGGAGCACAGACTTAGATTGGTATATA
TACGCATATGTAGTGTTGAAGAAACATGAAATTGCCCAGTATTCTTAACCCAACTGCACAGAACAAAAAC
CTGCAGGAAACGAAGATAAATCATGTCGAAAGCTACATATAAGGAACGTGCTGCTACTCATCCTAGTCCT
GTTGGTATGTACACATTCTCCTTTTTTTTCATCTTTTTTTCTTTATTTGCCTCTTTCCTCACAAATCTCG
AGTAGATTCGTGGTCCTCTTCATTCTTTTCTTTTTTCTTTGTCGATTACTGGGCTTTTTTTCATAGGTCT
CGATTGACGCGGACGGACAATGCGAAAAAAAAAATTTCCAAAAGAGGAAACGGGTTTCGAGATCTCGTGA
GGATGGTTTTGGAATATTCTTCAATATTTCTGCCTGTCATACCATTAGGGCGAGTAATGAAACAGAATAA
TACATGTATAAATCGATCGGGAATACTAACACTACTTTTCTTTATCTAACACTACTTTTCTTTATCTAAG
CAGCTGCCAAGCTATTTAATATCATGCACGAAAAGCAAACAAACTTGTGTGCTTCATTGGATGTTCGTAC
CACCAAGGAATTACTGGAGTTAGTTGAAGCATTAGGTCCCAAAATTTGTTTACTAAAAACACATGTGGAT
ATCTTGACTGATTTTTCCATGGAGGGCACAGTTAAGCCGCTAAAGGCATTATCCGCCAAGTACAATTTTT
TACTCTTCGAAGACAGAAAATTTGCTGACATTGGTAATACAGTCAAATTGCAGTACTCTGCGGGTGTATA
CAGAATAGCAGAATGGGCAGACATTACGAATGCACACGGTGTGGTGGGCCCAGGTATTGTTAGCGGTTTG
AAGCAGGCGGCAGAAGAAGTAACAAAGGAACCTAGAGGCCTTTTGATGTTAGCAGAATTGTCATGCAAGG
GCTCCCTATCTACTGGAGAATATACTAAGGGTACTGTTGACATTGCGAAGAGCGACAAAGATTTTGTTAT
CGGCTTTATTGCTCAAAGAGACATGGGTGGAAGAGATGAAGGTTACGATTGGTTGATTATGACACCCGGT
GTGGGTTTAGATGACAAGGGTGATGCATTGGGTCAACAGTATAGAACCGTGGATGATGTGGTCTCTACAG
GATCTGACATTATTATTGTTGGAAGAGGACTATTTGCAAAGGGAAGGGATGCTAAGGTAGAGGGTGAACG
TTACAGAAAAGCAGGCTGGGAAGCATATTTGAGAAGATGCGGCCAGCAAAACTAAAAAACTGTATTATAA
GTAAATGCATGTATACTAAACTCACAAATTAGAGCTTCAATTTAATTATATCAGTTATTACCCTATGCGG
TGTGAAATACCGCACAGATGCGTAAGGAGAAAATACCGCATCAGGAAATTGTAAGCGTTAATATTTTGTT
AAAATTCGCGTTAAATTTTTGTTAAATCAGCTCATTTTTTAACCAATAGGCCGAAATCGGCAAAATCCCT
TATAAATCAAAAGAATAGACCGAGATAGGGT
[37 nt withheld, positions 1782-1818]
AAAGAACGTGGACTCCAACGTCAAAGG
[49 nt withheld, positions 1846-1894]
T
[91 nt withheld, positions 1896-1986]
G
[124 nt withheld, positions 1988-2111]
CCATTCGCCATTCAGGCTGCGCAACTGTTGGGAAGGGCGATCGGTGCGGGCCTCTTCGCTATTACGCCAG
CTGGCGAAAGGGGGATGTGCTGCAAGGCGATTAAGTTGGGTAACGCCAGGGTTTTCCCAGTCACGACGTT
GTAAAACGACGGCCAGTGAGCGCGCGTAATACGACTCACTATAGGCCCTTTAGTGAGGGTTAATTGCGCG
CTTGGCGTAATCATGGTCATAGCTGTTTCCTGTGTGAAATTGTTATCCGCTCACAATTCCACACAACATA
CGAGCCGGAAGCATAAAGTGTAAAGCCTGGGGTGCCTAGTGAGTGAGCTAACTCACATTAATTGCGTTGC
GCTCACTGCCCGCTTTCCAGTCGGGAAACCTGTCGTGCCAGCTGCATTAATGAATCGGCCAACGCGCGGG
GAGAGGCGGTTTGCGTATTGGGCGCTCTTCCGCTTCCTCGCTCACTGACTCGCTGCGCTCGGTCGTTCGG
CTGCGGCGAGCGGTATCAGCTCACTCAAAGGCGGTAATACGGTTATCCACAGAATCAGGGGATAACGCAG
GAAAGAACATGTGAGCAAAAGGCCAGCAAAAGGCCAGGAACCGTAAAAAGGCCGCGTTGCTGGCGTTTTT
CCATAGGCTCCGCCCCCCTGACGAGCATCACAAAAATCGACGCTCAAGTCAGAGGTGGCGAAACCCGACA
GGACTATAAAGATACCAGGCGTTTCCCCCTGGAAGCTCCCTCGTGCGCTCTCCTGTTCCGACCCTGCCGC
TTACCGGATACCTGTCCGCCTTTCTCCCTTCGGGAAGCGTGGCGCTTTCTCATAGCTCACGCTGTAGGTA
TCTCAGTTCGGTGTAGGTCGTTCGCTCCAAGCTGGGCTGTGTGCACGAACCCCCCGTTCAGCCCGACCGC
TGCGCCTTATCCGGTAACTATCGTCTTGAGTCCAACCCGGTAAGACACGACTTATCGCCACTGGCAGCAG
CCACTGGTAACAGGATTAGCAGAGCGAGGTATGTAGGCGGTGCTACAGAGTTCTTGAAGTGGTGGCCTAA
CTACGGCTACACTAGAAGAACAGTATTTGGTATCTGCGCTCTGCTGAAGCCAGTTACCTTCGGAAAAAGA
GTTGGTAGCTCTTGATCCGGCAAACAAACCACCGCTGGTAGCGGTGGTTTTTTTGTTTGCAAGCAGCAGA
TTACGCGCAGAAAAAAAGGATCTCAAGAAGATCCTTTGATCTTTTCTACGGGGTCTGACGCTCAGTGGAA
CGAAAACTCACGTTAAGGGATTTTGGTCATGAGATTATCAAAAAGGATCTTCACCTAGATCCTTTTAAAT
TAAAAATGAAGTTTTAAATCAATCTAAAGTATATATGAGTAAACTTGGTCTGACAGTTACCAATGCTTAA
TCAGTGAGGCACCTATCTCAGCGATCTGTCTATTTCGTTCATCCATAGTTGCCTGACTCCCCGTCGTGTA
GATAACTACGATACGGGAGGGCTTACCATCTGGCCCCAGTGCTGCAATGATACCGCGAGACCCACGCTCA
CCGGCTCCAGATTTATCAGCAATAAACCAGCCAGCCGGAAGGGCCGAGCGCAGAAGTGGTCCTGCAACTT
TATCCGCCTCCATCCAGTCTATTAATTGTTGCCGGGAAGCTAGAGTAAGTAGTTCGCCAGTTAATAGTTT
GCGCAACGTTGTTGCCATTGCTACAGGCATCGTGGTGTCACGCTCGTCGTTTGGTATGGCTTCATTCAGC
TCCGGTTCCCAACGATCAAGGCGAGTTACATGATCCCCCATGTTGTGCAAAAAAGCGGTTAGCTCCTTCG
GTCCTCCGATCGTTGTCAGAAGTAAGTTGGCCGCAGTGTTATCACTCATGGTTATGGCAGCACTGCATAA
TTCTCTTACTGTCATGCCATCCGTAAGATGCTTTTCTGTGACTGGTGAGTACTCAACCAAGTCATTCTGA
GAATAGTGTATGCGGCGACCGAGTTGCTCTTGCCCGGCGTCAATACGGGATAATACCGCGCCACATAGCA
GAACTTTAAAAGTGCTCATCATTGGAAAACGTTCTTCGGGGCGAAAACTCTCAAGGATCTTACCGCTGTT
GAGATCCAGTTCGATGTAACCCACTCGTGCACCCAACTGATCTTCAGCATCTTTTACTTTCACCAGCGTT
TCTGGGTGAGCAAAAACAGGAAGGCAAAATGCCGCAAAAAAGGGAATAAGGGCGACACGGAAATGTTGAA
TACTCATACTCTTCCTTTTTCAATATTATTGAAGCATTTATCAGGGTTATTGTCTCATGAGCGGATACAT
ATTTGAATGTATTTAGAAAAATAAACAAATAGGGGTTCCGCGCACATTTCCCCGAAAAGTGCCACCTGCT
TATCGATGATAAGCTGTCAAACATGAGAATTAATTCCACGGACTATAGACTATACCTAGTATACTCCGTC
TACTGTACGATACACTTCCGCTCAGGTCCTTGTCCTTTAACGAGGCCTTACCACTCTTTTGTTACTCTAT
TGATCCAGCTCAGCAAAGGCAGTGTGATCTAAGATTCTATCTTCGCGATGTAGTAAAACTAGCTAGACCG
AGAAAGAGACTAGAAATGCAAAAGGCACTTCTACAATGGCTGCCATCATTATTATCCGATGTGACGCTGC
AGCTTCTCAATGATATTCGAATACGCTTTGAGGAGATACAGCCTAATATCCGACAAACTGTTTTACAGAT
TTACGATCGTACTTGTTACCCATCATTGAATTTTGAACATCCGAACCTGGGAGTTTTCCCTGAAACAGAT
AGTATATTTGAACCTGTATAATAATATATAGTCTAGCGCTTTACGGAAGACAATGTATGTATTTCGGTTC
CTGGAGAAACTATTGCATCTATTGCATAGGTAATCTTGCACGTCGCATCCCCGGTTCATTTTCTGCGTTT
CCATCTTGCACTTCAATAGCATATCTTTGTTAACGAAGCATCTGTGCTTCATTTTGTAGAACAAAAATGC
AACGCGAGAGCGCTAATTTTTCAAACAAAGAATCTGAGCTGCATTTTTACAGAACAGAAATGCAACGCGA
AAGCGCTATTTTACCAACGAAGAATCTGTGCTTCATTTTTGTAAAACAAAAATGCAACGCGAGAGCGCTA
ATTTTTCAAACAAAGAATCTGAGCTGCATTTTTACAGAACAGAAATGCAACGCGAGAGCGCTATTTTACC
AACAAAGAATCTATACTTCTTTTTTGTTCTACAAAAATGCATCCCGAGAGCGCTATTTTTCTAACAAAGC
ATCTTAGATTACTTTTTTTCTCCTTTGTGCGCTCTATAATGCAGTCTCTTGATAACTTTTTGCACTGTAG
GTCCGTTAAGGTTAGAAGAAGGCTACTTTGGTGTCTATTTTCTCTTCCATAAAAAAAGCCTGACTCCACT
TCCCGCGTTTACTGATTACTAGCGAAGCTGCGGGTGCATTTTTTCGAGATAAAGGCATCCCCGATTATAT
TCTATACCGATGTGGATTGCGCATACTTTGTGAACAGAAAGTGATAGCGTTGATGATTCTTCATTGGTCA
GAAAATTATGAACGGTTTCTTCTATTTTGTCTCTATATACTACGTATAGGAAATGTTTACATTTTCGTAT
TGTTTTCGATTCACTCTATGAATAGTTCTTACTACAATTTTTTTGTCTAAAGAGTAATACTAGAGATAAA
CATAAAAAATGTAGAGGTCGAGTTTAGATGCAAGTTCAAGGAGCGAAAGGTGGATGGGTAGGTTATATAG
GGATATAGCACAGAGATATATAGCAAAGAGATACTTTTGAGCAATGTTTGTGGAAGCGGTATTCGCAATT
AAGAAACCATTATTATCATAACATTAACCTATAAAAATAGGCGTATCACGAGGCCCTTTCGTCGAATTCG
CGCGTTTCGGTGATGACGGTGAAAACCTCTGACACAT
Features (pLannotate 1.2.2; 20 found; start..end, strand, type, name):
    100..149     +  misc_feature   bom (fragment): basis of mobility region from pBR322
    157..372     +  promoter       URA3 promoter: S. cerevisiae URA3
    373..424     +  CDS            URA3 (fragment): orotidine-5'-phosphate decarboxylase, required for uracil biosynthesis; S. cerevisiae URA3; yeast auxotrophic marker, counterselectable with 5-fluoroorotic acid (5-FOA)
    773..1525    +  CDS            URA3 (fragment): orotidine-5'-phosphate decarboxylase, required for uracil biosynthesis; S. cerevisiae URA3; yeast auxotrophic marker, counterselectable with 5-fluoroorotic acid (5-FOA)
   1604..1655    +  misc_feature   bom (fragment): basis of mobility region from pBR322
   1683..2111    -  rep_origin     f1 ori (sequence partly withheld): f1 bacteriophage origin of replication; arrow indicates direction of (+) strand synthesis
   2115..2270    -  CDS            lacZα (fragment): LacZα fragment of β-galactosidase; lacZ fragment
   2278..2296    +  promoter       T7 promoter: promoter for bacteriophage T7 RNA polymerase
   2298..2316    -  promoter       T3 promoter: promoter for bacteriophage T3 RNA polymerase
   2361..2377    -  protein_bind   lac operator: The lac repressor binds to the lac operator to inhibit transcription in E. coli. This inhibition can be relieved by adding lactose or isopropyl-β-D-thiogalactopyranoside (IPTG). lac repressor encoded by lacI
   2385..2415    -  promoter       lac promoter: promoter for the E. coli lac operon
   2431..2451    -  protein_bind   CAP binding site: CAP binding activates transcription in the presence of cAMP. E. coli catabolite activator protein
   2464..2556    -  CDS            lacI (fragment): lac repressor; lacI; The lac repressor binds to the lac operator to inhibit transcription in E. coli. This inhibition can be relieved by adding lactose or isopropyl-β-D-thiogalactopyranoside (IPTG).
   2739..3327    -  rep_origin     ori: high-copy-number ColE1/pMB1/pBR322/pUC origin of replication
   3498..4358    -  CDS            AmpR: β-lactamase; bla; confers resistance to ampicillin, carbenicillin, and related antibiotics
   4359..4463    -  promoter       AmpR promoter: bla
   4489..4511    -  promoter       tet promoter (fragment): E. coli promoter for tetracycline efflux protein gene
   4549..4929    +  CDS            RAF1 (fragment): RAF_YEAST - Experimental evidence at transcript level: Swiss-Prot protein existence level 2. Antagonizes transcriptional repression of recombinase FLP by REP1-REP2. May play a role in plasmid partitioning. From Saccharomyces cerevisiae (strain ATCC 204508 / S288c) (Baker's yeast).
   5083..5960    -  rep_origin     2μ ori: yeast 2μ plasmid origin of replication
   6029..6063    +  CDS            rop (fragment): Rop protein, which maintains plasmids at low copy number; rop
