[The description below was written by a language model from this plasmid's Addgene catalogue record and pLannotate feature annotations shown in this document.]
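Description:
pRS426-ECM_unstable is a yeast–E. coli shuttle plasmid built on the high-copy episomal vector pRS426. In Saccharomyces cerevisiae it is maintained through the 2μ origin of replication (with an adjacent fragment of the 2μ RAF1 gene) and selected by uracil prototrophy through URA3. In bacteria it replicates from a high-copy ColE1/pUC-type origin and is selected with ampicillin via the AmpR β-lactamase gene and its promoter. The backbone also carries the usual pRS-series elements: an f1 phage origin, a lacZα fragment with the lac promoter, operator and CAP site, and flanking T7 and T3 promoters. In the annotated sequence these two promoters lie almost directly next to each other.

The distinguishing feature is that the payload sits inside the selectable marker rather than in the polylinker. A mutant version of the S. cerevisiae ECM33 intron, recorded as about 350 bp and described as the unstable variant, has been inserted into URA3. This matches the feature table, where the URA3 coding sequence downstream of its native promoter is split into a short 5′ fragment and a long 3′ fragment separated by an unannotated gap of roughly that size. The intron must presumably be spliced out of the URA3 transcript to yield functional orotidine-5′-phosphate decarboxylase, so selection on medium lacking uracil would also enforce high-copy expression and excision of the intron.

The record does not specify which mutations make the intron unstable. The associated study concerns excised linear introns that regulate yeast growth, which suggests the plasmid serves as an unstable-intron comparison. The sequenced record is slightly shorter than the catalogued total size.
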