Addgene plasmid #127607: pRS426-ECM_unstable
Purpose: high-copy URA-selectable plasmid, Mut ECM33 intron (unstable) inserted into URA3
Depositing lab: David Bartel. Depositing organization: Whitehead Institute for Biomedical Research. Publication: Excised linear introns regulate growth in yeast. Morgan JT, Fink GR, Bartel DP. Nature. 2019 Jan;565(7741):606-611. doi: 10.1038/s41586-018-0828-1. Epub 2019 Jan 16. PubMed 30651636.
Backbone
  Vector backbone: pRS426
  Backbone size w/o insert (bp): 5731
  Total vector size (bp): 6081
  Vector type: Yeast Expression
  Selectable markers: URA3
Growth in bacteria
  Bacterial resistance: Ampicillin, 100 μg/mL
  Growth temperature: 37°C
  Growth strain: DH5alpha
  Copy number: Unknown
Gene/Insert
  Gene/Insert name: Unstable ECM33 intron (Mut)
  Species: S. cerevisiae (budding yeast)
  Insert size (bp): 350
Terms and licenses: Academic/Nonprofit Terms; Industry Terms: Not Available to Industry
How to cite: pRS426-ECM_unstable was a gift from David Bartel (Addgene plasmid # 127607 ; http://n2t.net/addgene:127607 ; RRID:Addgene_127607)
